Addgene plasmid #27536: pGEM-T ZfHoxc10a
Depositing lab: Victoria Prince. Depositing organization: University of Chicago. Publication: Zebrafish hox genes: genomic organization and modified colinear expression patterns in the trunk. Prince VE, Joly L, Ekker M, Ho RK. Development. 1998 Feb . 125(3):407-20. PubMed 9425136.
Backbone
  Vector backbone: pGEM-T
  Backbone manufacturer: Promega
  Backbone size w/o insert (bp): 3000
  Vector type: Bacterial Expression
Growth in bacteria
  Bacterial resistance: Ampicillin, 100 μg/mL
  Growth temperature: 37°C
  Growth strain: DH5alpha
  Copy number: High Copy
Gene/Insert
  Gene/Insert name: Hoxc10a (alt name: 3' end clone)
  Species: D. rerio (zebrafish)
  Entrez Gene: hoxc10a (a.k.a. z-81, hoxc10)
  Cloning method: Restriction Enzyme; 5′ cloning site EcoRV (unknown if destroyed); 3′ cloning site EcoRV (unknown if destroyed)
  Sequencing primers: 5′ T7; 3′ SP6
Terms and licenses: Academic/Nonprofit Terms; Industry Terms: Not Available to Industry
Depositor comments: Addgene's quality control sequence has some mismatches with NCBI's sequence for this gene; the mismatches should not affect plasmid function.
How to cite: pGEM-T ZfHoxc10a was a gift from Victoria Prince (Addgene plasmid # 27536 ; http://n2t.net/addgene:27536 ; RRID:Addgene_27536)
