[The description below was written by a language model from this plasmid's Addgene catalogue record.]
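Description:
pGEM-T ZfHoxc10a is a small bacterial cloning plasmid carrying a fragment of the zebrafish (Danio rerio) hoxc10a gene in the commercial pGEM-T backbone, which is about 3 kb without insert. pGEM-T is a high-copy E. coli vector normally supplied linearised at an EcoRV site with T overhangs for capturing PCR products. This is consistent with the record listing EcoRV as both the 5′ and 3′ cloning site, with it unknown whether the sites survived. The plasmid is maintained in standard E. coli cloning strains under ampicillin selection. Although catalogued as a bacterial expression vector, nothing in the record indicates that it is designed to produce protein. No tags, reporters or eukaryotic regulatory elements are listed, and no feature table is provided.

The insert is described as a "3′ end clone" of hoxc10a, so it appears to represent the 3′ portion of the gene or transcript rather than a full coding sequence; its size and exact boundaries are not stated. The insert is flanked by T7 and SP6 primer sites, which in pGEM-T correspond to opposing phage RNA polymerase promoters that allow in vitro transcription of either strand. Which promoter yields the antisense strand is not recorded. The associated study examined the genomic organisation and colinear trunk expression patterns of zebrafish hox genes. The clone is therefore most plausibly a template for riboprobes used in in situ hybridisation, or a sequence reference for the gene, though the record does not state its use explicitly. The depositor notes that quality-control sequencing shows some mismatches to the reference sequence that are not expected to affect function.
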