>Addgene plasmid #27536 | pGEM-T ZfHoxc10a | addgene partial sequence | sequence record 33941 | 27536 with T7
CCGGCCGCCATGGCCGCGGGATTGAGGACTCGAGCTCAAGCTTTTTTTTTTTTTTTTTTTTTTTTATTTT
CCAATCCCCTGTTTTATTTATTAGCCTCTCGAGTTAAACATCAAATTGACAAATACACGTCAACAACAGA
GCATGCAAAATACAGAGCGCGCATTGTGTATGACAAGCGCACTGACAGCAAACAAACTAACCTAAGACAT
CGAATAGACATCTCGTTCGTATATTCTGAGTAAAGGACTTTTAATATTACAAATCTTCCACGAATATGTG
CACCAAGCATCATTTTCTTCCGCTAAAGGTATATTTACAATTATTGTTCTTGTCTGTTCAACAGTGATAA
ATTAGGCCTGGATGTAAACTATTTGCAATATCGTTTGCAGGGTGTACCAGTCCCTTTGCAATGAAAGTCA
TGAGCCAGTGCTTTGCTATTTTATAAATTTGTAAGTCTGTATTGAAATGTATTGTAAGTTGAGTTAAAAA
ACTAAACACAAATGAGGGGGAGGTGTGAATAAAAAATATATAGTGGCTAGACGTGAGGAAAGAGAGAGTG
TGTAATTTCATATTTCATTTTTGTCTGTTTTCAAGCTCTCAGTTAAAGCTATAGCCTGTTAGCTCTCGGA
CGCGACTTTCTCTGTTGAGCTTCTTTAGCTTCATCCGTCTGTTTTGGAACCAGATCTTGACCTGTCTGTC
TGTGAGGTTGATACTCTTGCTGATCTCCAGACGGCGCTCTC
